Addgene plasmid #72745: pAWp7-13
Purpose: pFUGW-UBCp-RFP-[miR-124 sensor]-CMVp-GFP-[miR-128]
Depositing lab: Timothy Lu. Depositing organization: Massachusetts Institute of Technology. Publication: Massively parallel high-order combinatorial genetics in human cells. Wong AS, Choi GC, Cheng AA, Purcell O, Lu TK. Nat Biotechnol. 2015 Sep;33(9):952-61. doi: 10.1038/nbt.3326. Epub 2015 Aug 17. PubMed 26280411.
Backbone
  Vector backbone: pFUGW
  Vector type: Lentiviral
Growth in bacteria
  Bacterial resistance: Ampicillin, 100 μg/mL
  Growth temperature: 37°C
  Growth strain: Stbl3
  Copy number: Unknown
Gene/Insert
  Gene/Insert name: UBCp-RFP-[miR-124 sensor]-CMVp-GFP-[miR-128]
Terms and licenses: Academic/Nonprofit Terms; Industry Terms: Not Available to Industry
How to cite: pAWp7-13 was a gift from Timothy Lu (Addgene plasmid # 72745 ; http://n2t.net/addgene:72745 ; RRID:Addgene_72745)
