[The description below was written by a language model from this plasmid's Addgene catalogue record and pLannotate feature annotations shown in this document.]
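Description:
pAWp7-13 is an 11.8 kb lentiviral transfer plasmid built on the pFUGW backbone, carrying a dual-fluorescent reporter that tests microRNA activity in mammalian cells. It is maintained in E. coli through a high-copy ColE1/pUC-type origin and selected with ampicillin (AmpR); the record lists the recombination-deficient Stbl3 strain, a common choice for repeat-containing lentiviral plasmids. The backbone also carries an f1 origin and an SV40/EM7-driven BleoR cassette that could confer Zeocin resistance. This cassette lies outside the LTR-flanked region, so it would not be packaged into virus.

The viral portion begins with a CMV enhancer/promoter fused to a truncated HIV-1 5' LTR, which drives genomic RNA production in packaging cells. It is followed by the Ψ packaging signal with a partial gag sequence, the RRE for Rev-dependent nuclear export, and the cPPT/CTS. Downstream of the payload sit a WPRE, which enhances transcript expression, a truncated 3' LTR and a bGH polyadenylation signal.

The payload contains two expression units. The human UbC promoter drives TurboRFP, and according to the catalogue description this is followed by a miR-124 sensor. The sensor is not annotated in the feature table and presumably lies in the gap between the RFP coding sequence and the internal CMV enhancer. The second unit is an internal CMV promoter driving EGFP with a mir-128 precursor placed downstream of the coding sequence, so GFP marks cells expressing the microRNA. Because the expressed miRNA (miR-128) does not match the sensor (miR-124), this construct most likely serves as a specificity or cross-reactivity control, where RFP would be expected to remain unrepressed, although the record does not say so. The associated publication concerns massively parallel combinatorial genetics in human cells.
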