Features (pLannotate 1.2.2; 34 found; start..end, strand, type, name):
      1..20      +  misc_feature   MCS (fragment): pBluescript multiple cloning site
     20..608     +  misc_feature   WPRE: woodchuck hepatitis virus posttranscriptional regulatory element
    545..1126    +  CDS            nef (fragment): NEF_HV1H2 - Experimental evidence at protein level: Swiss-Prot protein existence level 1. Extracellular Nef protein targets CD4(+) T-lymphocytes for apoptosis by interacting with CXCR4 surface receptors. From Human immunodeficiency virus type 1 group M subtype B (isolate HXB2) (HIV-1).
   1133..1313    +  LTR            5' LTR (truncated): truncated 5' long terminal repeat (LTR) from HIV-1
   1345..1569    +  polyA_signal   bGH poly(A) signal: bovine growth hormone polyadenylation signal
   1573..1594    +  promoter       SV40 promoter (fragment): SV40 enhancer and early promoter
   1615..2043    +  rep_origin     f1 ori (sequence partly withheld): f1 bacteriophage origin of replication; arrow indicates direction of (+) strand synthesis
   2057..2386    +  promoter       SV40 promoter: SV40 enhancer and early promoter
   2434..2481    +  promoter       EM7 promoter: synthetic bacterial promoter&nbsp
   2500..2874    +  CDS            BleoR: antibiotic-binding protein; Sh ble from Streptoalloteichus hindustanus; confers resistance to bleomycin, phleomycin, and Zeocin™
   2884..3009    +  CDS            ble (fragment): BLE_KLEPN - Experimental evidence at protein level: Swiss-Prot protein existence level 1. Binding protein with a strong affinity to the bleomycin family of antibiotics. Binds to CL990; an antimitotic-antibiotic compound. From Klebsiella pneumoniae.
   3004..3125    +  polyA_signal   SV40 poly(A) signal: SV40 polyadenylation signal
   3196..3218    -  protein_bind   lac operator (fragment): The lac repressor binds to the lac operator to inhibit transcription in E. coli. This inhibition can be relieved by adding lactose or isopropyl-β-D-thiogalactopyranoside (IPTG). lac repressor encoded by lacI
   3222..3252    -  promoter       lac promoter: promoter for the E. coli lac operon
   3267..3288    -  protein_bind   CAP binding site: CAP binding activates transcription in the presence of cAMP. E. coli catabolite activator protein
   3301..3393    -  CDS            lacI (fragment): lac repressor; lacI; The lac repressor binds to the lac operator to inhibit transcription in E. coli. This inhibition can be relieved by adding lactose or isopropyl-β-D-thiogalactopyranoside (IPTG).
   3576..4164    -  rep_origin     ori: high-copy-number ColE1/pMB1/pBR322/pUC origin of replication
   4335..5195    -  CDS            AmpR: β-lactamase; bla; confers resistance to ampicillin, carbenicillin, and related antibiotics
   5196..5300    -  promoter       AmpR promoter: bla
   5359..5411    -  misc_feature   bom (fragment): basis of mobility region from pBR322
   5566..5945    +  enhancer       CMV enhancer: human cytomegalovirus immediate early enhancer
   5946..6145    +  promoter       CMV promoter: human cytomegalovirus (CMV) immediate early promoter
   6163..6343    +  LTR            5' LTR (truncated): truncated 5' long terminal repeat (LTR) from HIV-1
   6390..6515    +  misc_feature   HIV-1 Ψ: packaging signal of human immunodeficiency virus type 1
   6499..6862    +  CDS            HIV-1 gag (fragment): gag protein from human immunodeficiency virus 1; gag
   7008..7241    +  misc_feature   RRE: The Rev response element (RRE) of HIV-1 allows for Rev-dependent mRNA export from the nucleus to the cytoplasm.
   7618..7718    +  CDS            Rev (fragment): human immunodeficiency virus 1 (HIV-1) Rev protein; rev; enhances nuclear export of unspliced and incompletely spliced viral mRNAs
   7768..7885    +  misc_feature   cPPT/CTS: central polypurine tract and central termination sequence of HIV-1
   7939..9150    +  promoter       UbC promoter: human ubiquitin C promoter
   9167..9859    +  CDS            TurboRFP: TurboRFP is a basic (constitutively fluorescent) orange fluorescent protein published in 2007, derived from Entacmaea quadricolor. It has low acid sensitivity.
   9983..10362   +  enhancer       CMV enhancer: human cytomegalovirus immediate early enhancer
  10363..10562   +  promoter       CMV promoter: human cytomegalovirus (CMV) immediate early promoter
  10591..11310   +  CDS            EGFP: the original enhanced GFP (Yang et al., 1996) mammalian codon-optimized
  11561..11642   +  ncRNA          mir-128: Accession: RF00649 - microRNA mir-128
>Addgene plasmid #72745 | pAWp7-13 | depositor full sequence | sequence record 133528 | pAWp7-13 sequence 11806 bps
CGATATCAAGCTTATCGATAATCAACCTCTGGATTACAAAATTTGTGAAAGATTGACTGGTATTCTTAAC
TATGTTGCTCCTTTTACGCTATGTGGATACGCTGCTTTAATGCCTTTGTATCATGCTATTGCTTCCCGTA
TGGCTTTCATTTTCTCCTCCTTGTATAAATCCTGGTTGCTGTCTCTTTATGAGGAGTTGTGGCCCGTTGT
CAGGCAACGTGGCGTGGTGTGCACTGTGTTTGCTGACGCAACCCCCACTGGTTGGGGCATTGCCACCACC
TGTCAGCTCCTTTCCGGGACTTTCGCTTTCCCCCTCCCTATTGCCACGGCGGAACTCATCGCCGCCTGCC
TTGCCCGCTGCTGGACAGGGGCTCGGCTGTTGGGCACTGACAATTCCGTGGTGTTGTCGGGGAAATCATC
GTCCTTTCCTTGGCTGCTCGCCTGTGTTGCCACCTGGATTCTGCGCGGGACGTCCTTCTGCTACGTCCCT
TCGGCCCTCAATCCAGCGGACCTTCCTTCCCGCGGCCTGCTGCCGGCTCTGCGGCCTCTTCCGCGTCTTC
GCCTTCGCCCTCAGACGAGTCGGATCTCCCTTTGGGCCGCCTCCCCGCATCGATACCGTCGACCTCGAGA
CCTAGAAAAACATGGAGCAATCACAAGTAGCAATACAGCAGCTACCAATGCTGATTGTGCCTGGCTAGAA
GCACAAGAGGAGGAGGAGGTGGGTTTTCCAGTCACACCTCAGGTACCTTTAAGACCAATGACTTACAAGG
CAGCTGTAGATCTTAGCCACTTTTTAAAAGAAAAGGGGGGACTGGAAGGGCTAATTCACTCCCAACGAAG
ACAAGATATCCTTGATCTGTGGATCTACCACACACAAGGCTACTTCCCTGATTGGCAGAACTACACACCA
GGGCCAGGGATCAGATATCCACTGACCTTTGGATGGTGCTACAAGCTAGTACCAGTTGAGCAAGAGAAGG
TAGAAGAAGCCAATGAAGGAGAGAACACCCGCTTGTTACACCCTGTGAGCCTGCATGGGATGGATGACCC
GGAGAGAGAAGTATTAGAGTGGAGGTTTGACAGCCGCCTAGCATTTCATCACATGGCCCGAGAGCTGCAT
CCGGACTGTACTGGGTCTCTCTGGTTAGACCAGATCTGAGCCTGGGAGCTCTCTGGCTAACTAGGGAACC
CACTGCTTAAGCCTCAATAAAGCTTGCCTTGAGTGCTTCAAGTAGTGTGTGCCCGTCTGTTGTGTGACTC
TGGTAACTAGAGATCCCTCAGACCCTTTTAGTCAGTGTGGAAAATCTCTAGCAGGGCCCGTTTAAACCCG
CTGATCAGCCTCGACTGTGCCTTCTAGTTGCCAGCCATCTGTTGTTTGCCCCTCCCCCGTGCCTTCCTTG
ACCCTGGAAGGTGCCACTCCCACTGTCCTTTCCTAATAAAATGAGGAAATTGCATCGCATTGTCTGAGTA
GGTGTCATTCTATTCTGGGGGGTGGGGTGGGGCAGGACAGCAAGGGGGAGGATTGGGAAGACAATAGCAG
GCATGCTGGGGATGCGGTGGGCTCTATGGCTTCTGAGGCGGAAAGAACCAGCTGGGGCTCTAGGGGGTAT
CCCC
[124 nt withheld, positions 1615-1738]
C
[91 nt withheld, positions 1740-1830]
A
[49 nt withheld, positions 1832-1880]
CCTTTGACGTTGGAGTCCACGTTCTTT
[37 nt withheld, positions 1908-1944]
ACCCTATCTCGGTCTATTCTTTTGATTTATAAGGGATTTTGCCGATTTCGGCCTATTGGTTAAAAAATGA
GCTGATTTAACAAAAATTTAACGCGAATTAATTCTGTGGAATGTGTGTCAGTTAGGGTGTGGAAAGTCCC
CAGGCTCCCCAGCAGGCAGAAGTATGCAAAGCATGCATCTCAATTAGTCAGCAACCAGGTGTGGAAAGTC
CCCAGGCTCCCCAGCAGGCAGAAGTATGCAAAGCATGCATCTCAATTAGTCAGCAACCATAGTCCCGCCC
CTAACTCCGCCCATCCCGCCCCTAACTCCGCCCAGTTCCGCCCATTCTCCGCCCCATGGCTGACTAATTT
TTTTTATTTATGCAGAGGCCGAGGCCGCCTCTGCCTCTGAGCTATTCCAGAAGTAGTGAGGAGGCTTTTT
TGGAGGCCTAGGCTTTTGCAAAAAGCTCCCGGGAGCTTGTATATCCATTTTCGGATCTGATCAGCACGTG
TTGACAATTAATCATCGGCATAGTATATCGGCATAGTATAATACGACAAGGTGAGGAACTAAACCATGGC
CAAGTTGACCAGTGCCGTTCCGGTGCTCACCGCGCGCGACGTCGCCGGAGCGGTCGAGTTCTGGACCGAC
CGGCTCGGGTTCTCCCGGGACTTCGTGGAGGACGACTTCGCCGGTGTGGTCCGGGACGACGTGACCCTGT
TCATCAGCGCGGTCCAGGACCAGGTGGTGCCGGACAACACCCTGGCCTGGGTGTGGGTGCGCGGCCTGGA
CGAGCTGTACGCCGAGTGGTCGGAGGTCGTGTCCACGAACTTCCGGGACGCCTCCGGGCCGGCCATGACC
GAGATCGGCGAGCAGCCGTGGGGGCGGGAGTTCGCCCTGCGCGACCCGGCCGGCAACTGCGTGCACTTCG
TGGCCGAGGAGCAGGACTGACACGTGCTACGAGATTTCGATTCCACCGCCGCCTTCTATGAAAGGTTGGG
CTTCGGAATCGTTTTCCGGGACGCCGGCTGGATGATCCTCCAGCGCGGGGATCTCATGCTGGAGTTCTTC
GCCCACCCCAACTTGTTTATTGCAGCTTATAATGGTTACAAATAAAGCAATAGCATCACAAATTTCACAA
ATAAAGCATTTTTTTCACTGCATTCTAGTTGTGGTTTGTCCAAACTCATCAATGTATCTTATCATGTCTG
TATACCGTCGACCTCTAGCTAGAGCTTGGCGTAATCATGGTCATAGCTGTTTCCTGTGTGAAATTGTTAT
CCGCTCACAATTCCACACAACATACGAGCCGGAAGCATAAAGTGTAAAGCCTGGGGTGCCTAATGAGTGA
GCTAACTCACATTAATTGCGTTGCGCTCACTGCCCGCTTTCCAGTCGGGAAACCTGTCGTGCCAGCTGCA
TTAATGAATCGGCCAACGCGCGGGGAGAGGCGGTTTGCGTATTGGGCGCTCTTCCGCTTCCTCGCTCACT
GACTCGCTGCGCTCGGTCGTTCGGCTGCGGCGAGCGGTATCAGCTCACTCAAAGGCGGTAATACGGTTAT
CCACAGAATCAGGGGATAACGCAGGAAAGAACATGTGAGCAAAAGGCCAGCAAAAGGCCAGGAACCGTAA
AAAGGCCGCGTTGCTGGCGTTTTTCCATAGGCTCCGCCCCCCTGACGAGCATCACAAAAATCGACGCTCA
AGTCAGAGGTGGCGAAACCCGACAGGACTATAAAGATACCAGGCGTTTCCCCCTGGAAGCTCCCTCGTGC
GCTCTCCTGTTCCGACCCTGCCGCTTACCGGATACCTGTCCGCCTTTCTCCCTTCGGGAAGCGTGGCGCT
TTCTCATAGCTCACGCTGTAGGTATCTCAGTTCGGTGTAGGTCGTTCGCTCCAAGCTGGGCTGTGTGCAC
GAACCCCCCGTTCAGCCCGACCGCTGCGCCTTATCCGGTAACTATCGTCTTGAGTCCAACCCGGTAAGAC
ACGACTTATCGCCACTGGCAGCAGCCACTGGTAACAGGATTAGCAGAGCGAGGTATGTAGGCGGTGCTAC
AGAGTTCTTGAAGTGGTGGCCTAACTACGGCTACACTAGAAGAACAGTATTTGGTATCTGCGCTCTGCTG
AAGCCAGTTACCTTCGGAAAAAGAGTTGGTAGCTCTTGATCCGGCAAACAAACCACCGCTGGTAGCGGTG
GTTTTTTTGTTTGCAAGCAGCAGATTACGCGCAGAAAAAAAGGATCTCAAGAAGATCCTTTGATCTTTTC
TACGGGGTCTGACGCTCAGTGGAACGAAAACTCACGTTAAGGGATTTTGGTCATGAGATTATCAAAAAGG
ATCTTCACCTAGATCCTTTTAAATTAAAAATGAAGTTTTAAATCAATCTAAAGTATATATGAGTAAACTT
GGTCTGACAGTTACCAATGCTTAATCAGTGAGGCACCTATCTCAGCGATCTGTCTATTTCGTTCATCCAT
AGTTGCCTGACTCCCCGTCGTGTAGATAACTACGATACGGGAGGGCTTACCATCTGGCCCCAGTGCTGCA
ATGATACCGCGAGACCCACGCTCACCGGCTCCAGATTTATCAGCAATAAACCAGCCAGCCGGAAGGGCCG
AGCGCAGAAGTGGTCCTGCAACTTTATCCGCCTCCATCCAGTCTATTAATTGTTGCCGGGAAGCTAGAGT
AAGTAGTTCGCCAGTTAATAGTTTGCGCAACGTTGTTGCCATTGCTACAGGCATCGTGGTGTCACGCTCG
TCGTTTGGTATGGCTTCATTCAGCTCCGGTTCCCAACGATCAAGGCGAGTTACATGATCCCCCATGTTGT
GCAAAAAAGCGGTTAGCTCCTTCGGTCCTCCGATCGTTGTCAGAAGTAAGTTGGCCGCAGTGTTATCACT
CATGGTTATGGCAGCACTGCATAATTCTCTTACTGTCATGCCATCCGTAAGATGCTTTTCTGTGACTGGT
GAGTACTCAACCAAGTCATTCTGAGAATAGTGTATGCGGCGACCGAGTTGCTCTTGCCCGGCGTCAATAC
GGGATAATACCGCGCCACATAGCAGAACTTTAAAAGTGCTCATCATTGGAAAACGTTCTTCGGGGCGAAA
ACTCTCAAGGATCTTACCGCTGTTGAGATCCAGTTCGATGTAACCCACTCGTGCACCCAACTGATCTTCA
GCATCTTTTACTTTCACCAGCGTTTCTGGGTGAGCAAAAACAGGAAGGCAAAATGCCGCAAAAAAGGGAA
TAAGGGCGACACGGAAATGTTGAATACTCATACTCTTCCTTTTTCAATATTATTGAAGCATTTATCAGGG
TTATTGTCTCATGAGCGGATACATATTTGAATGTATTTAGAAAAATAAACAAATAGGGGTTCCGCGCACA
TTTCCCCGAAAAGTGCCACCTGACGTCGACGGATCGGGAGATCTCCCGATCCCCTATGGTGCACTCTCAG
TACAATCTGCTCTGATGCCGCATAGTTAAGCCAGTATCTGCTCCCTGCTTGTGTGTTGGAGGTCGCTGAG
TAGTGCGCGAGCAAAATTTAAGCTACAACAAGGCAAGGCTTGACCGACAATTGCATGAAGAATCTGCTTA
GGGTTAGGCGTTTTGCGCTGCTTCGCGATGTACGGGCCAGATATACGCGTTGACATTGATTATTGACTAG
TTATTAATAGTAATCAATTACGGGGTCATTAGTTCATAGCCCATATATGGAGTTCCGCGTTACATAACTT
ACGGTAAATGGCCCGCCTGGCTGACCGCCCAACGACCCCCGCCCATTGACGTCAATAATGACGTATGTTC
CCATAGTAACGCCAATAGGGACTTTCCATTGACGTCAATGGGTGGAGTATTTACGGTAAACTGCCCACTT
GGCAGTACATCAAGTGTATCATATGCCAAGTACGCCCCCTATTGACGTCAATGACGGTAAATGGCCCGCC
TGGCATTATGCCCAGTACATGACCTTATGGGACTTTCCTACTTGGCAGTACATCTACGTATTAGTCATCG
CTATTACCATGGTGATGCGGTTTTGGCAGTACATCAATGGGCGTGGATAGCGGTTTGACTCACGGGGATT
TCCAAGTCTCCACCCCATTGACGTCAATGGGAGTTTGTTTTGGCACCAAAATCAACGGGACTTTCCAAAA
TGTCGTAACAACTCCGCCCCATTGACGCAAATGGGCGGTAGGCGTGTACGGTGGGAGGTCTATATAAGCA
GCGCGTTTTGCCTGTACTGGGTCTCTCTGGTTAGACCAGATCTGAGCCTGGGAGCTCTCTGGCTAACTAG
GGAACCCACTGCTTAAGCCTCAATAAAGCTTGCCTTGAGTGCTTCAAGTAGTGTGTGCCCGTCTGTTGTG
TGACTCTGGTAACTAGAGATCCCTCAGACCCTTTTAGTCAGTGTGGAAAATCTCTAGCAGTGGCGCCCGA
ACAGGGACTTGAAAGCGAAAGGGAAACCAGAGGAGCTCTCTCGACGCAGGACTCGGCTTGCTGAAGCGCG
CACGGCAAGAGGCGAGGGGCGGCGACTGGTGAGTACGCCAAAAATTTTGACTAGCGGAGGCTAGAAGGAG
AGAGATGGGTGCGAGAGCGTCAGTATTAAGCGGGGGAGAATTAGATCGCGATGGGAAAAAATTCGGTTAA
GGCCAGGGGGAAAGAAAAAATATAAATTAAAACATATAGTATGGGCAAGCAGGGAGCTAGAACGATTCGC
AGTTAATCCTGGCCTGTTAGAAACATCAGAAGGCTGTAGACAAATACTGGGACAGCTACAACCATCCCTT
CAGACAGGATCAGAAGAACTTAGATCATTATATAATACAGTAGCAACCCTCTATTGTGTGCATCAAAGGA
TAGAGATAAAAGACACCAAGGAAGCTTTAGACAAGATAGAGGAAGAGCAAAACAAAAGTAAGACCACCGC
ACAGCAAGCGGCCGCTGATCTTCAGACCTGGAGGAGGAGATATGAGGGACAATTGGAGAAGTGAATTATA
TAAATATAAAGTAGTAAAAATTGAACCATTAGGAGTAGCACCCACCAAGGCAAAGAGAAGAGTGGTGCAG
AGAGAAAAAAGAGCAGTGGGAATAGGAGCTTTGTTCCTTGGGTTCTTGGGAGCAGCAGGAAGCACTATGG
GCGCAGCGTCAATGACGCTGACGGTACAGGCCAGACAATTATTGTCTGGTATAGTGCAGCAGCAGAACAA
TTTGCTGAGGGCTATTGAGGCGCAACAGCATCTGTTGCAACTCACAGTCTGGGGCATCAAGCAGCTCCAG
GCAAGAATCCTGGCTGTGGAAAGATACCTAAAGGATCAACAGCTCCTGGGGATTTGGGGTTGCTCTGGAA
AACTCATTTGCACCACTGCTGTGCCTTGGAATGCTAGTTGGAGTAATAAATCTCTGGAACAGATTTGGAA
TCACACGACCTGGATGGAGTGGGACAGAGAAATTAACAATTACACAAGCTTAATACACTCCTTAATTGAA
GAATCGCAAAACCAGCAAGAAAAGAATGAACAAGAATTATTGGAATTAGATAAATGGGCAAGTTTGTGGA
ATTGGTTTAACATAACAAATTGGCTGTGGTATATAAAATTATTCATAATGATAGTAGGAGGCTTGGTAGG
TTTAAGAATAGTTTTTGCTGTACTTTCTATAGTGAATAGAGTTAGGCAGGGATATTCACCATTATCGTTT
CAGACCCACCTCCCAACCCCGAGGGGACCCGACAGGCCCGAAGGAATAGAAGAAGAAGGTGGAGAGAGAG
ACAGAGACAGATCCATTCGATTAGTGAACGGATCGGCACTGCGTGCGCCAATTCTGCAGACAAATGGCAG
TATTCATCCACAATTTTAAAAGAAAAGGGGGGATTGGGGGGTACAGTGCAGGGGAAAGAATAGTAGACAT
AATAGCAACAGACATACAAACTAAAGAATTACAAAAACAAATTACAAAAATTCAAAATTTTCGGGTTTAT
TACAGGGACAGCAGAGATCCAGTTTGGTTAATTAAGGGTGCAGCGGCCTCCGCGCCGGGTTTTGGCGCCT
CCCGCGGGCGCCCCCCTCCTCACGGCGAGCGCTGCCACGTCAGACGAAGGGCGCAGCGAGCGTCCTGATC
CTTCCGCCCGGACGCTCAGGACAGCGGCCCGCTGCTCATAAGACTCGGCCTTAGAACCCCAGTATCAGCA
GAAGGACATTTTAGGACGGGACTTGGGTGACTCTAGGGCACTGGTTTTCTTTCCAGAGAGCGGAACAGGC
GAGGAAAAGTAGTCCCTTCTCGGCGATTCTGCGGAGGGATCTCCGTGGGGCGGTGAACGCCGATGATTAT
ATAAGGACGCGCCGGGTGTGGCACAGCTAGTTCCGTCGCAGCCGGGATTTGGGTCGCGGTTCTTGTTTGT
GGATCGCTGTGATCGTCACTTGGTGAGTAGCGGGCTGCTGGGCTGGCCGGGGCTTTCGTGGCCGCCGGGC
CGCTCGGTGGGACGGAAGCGTGTGGAGAGACCGCCAAGGGCTGTAGTCTGGGTCCGCGAGCAAGGTTGCC
CTGAACTGGGGGTTGGGGGGAGCGCAGCAAAATGGCGGCTGTTCCCGAGTCTTGAATGGAAGACGCTTGT
GAGGCGGGCTGTGAGGTCGTTGAAACAAGGTGGGGGGCATGGTGGGCGGCAAGAACCCAAGGTCTTGAGG
CCTTCGCTAATGCGGGAAAGCTCTTATTCGGGTGAGATGGGCTGGGGCACCATCTGGGGACCCTGACGTG
AAGTTTGTCACTGACTGGAGAACTCGGTTTGTCGTCTGTTGCGGGGGCGGCAGTTATGGCGGTGCCGTTG
GGCAGTGCACCCGTACCTTTGGGAGCGCGCGCCCTCGTCGTGTCGTGACGTCACCCGTTCTGTTGGCTTA
TAATGCAGGGTGGGGCCACCTGCCGGTAGGTGTGCGGTAGGCTTTTCTCCGTCGCAGGACGCAGGGTTCG
GGCCTAGGGTAGGCTCTCCTGAATCGACAGGCGCCGGACCTCTGGTGAGGGGAGGGATAAGTGAGGCGTC
AGTTTCTTTGGTCGGTTTTATGTACCTATCTTCTTAAGTAGCTGAAGCTCCGGTTTTGAACTATGCGCTC
GGGGTTGGCGAGTGTGTTTTGTGAAGTTTTTTAGGCACCTTTTGAAATGTAATCATTTGGGTCAATATGT
AATTTTCAGTGTTAGACTAGTAAATTGTCCGCTAAATTCTGGCCGTTTTTGGCTTTTTTGTTAGACAGTT
AATTAAGCCACCATGAGCGAGCTGATCAAGGAGAACATGCACATGAAGCTGTACATGGAGGGCACCGTGA
ACAACCACCACTTCAAGTGCACATCCGAGGGCGAAGGCAAGCCCTACGAGGGCACCCAGACCATGAAGAT
CAAGGTGGTCGAGGGCGGCCCTCTCCCCTTCGCCTTCGACATCCTGGCTACCAGCTTCATGTACGGCAGC
AAAGCCTTCATCAACCACACCCAGGGCATCCCCGACTTCTTTAAGCAGTCCTTCCCTGAGGGCTTCACAT
GGGAGAGAATCACCACATACGAAGACGGGGGCGTGCTGACCGCTACCCAGGACACCAGCTTCCAGAACGG
CTGCATCATCTACAACGTCAAGATCAACGGGGTGAACTTCCCATCCAACGGCCCTGTGATGCAGAAGAAA
ACACGCGGCTGGGAGGCCAACACCGAGATGCTGTACCCCGCTGACGGCGGCCTGAGAGGCCACAGCCAGA
TGGCCCTGAAGCTCGTGGGCGGGGGCTACCTGCACTGCTCCTTCAAGACCACATACAGATCCAAGAAACC
CGCTAAGAACCTCAAGATGCCCGGCTTCCACTTCGTGGACCACAGACTGGAAAGAATCAAGGAGGCCGAC
AAAGAGACCTACGTCGAGCAGCACGAGATGGCTGTGGCCAAGTACTGCGACCTCCCTAGCAAACTGGGGC
ACAGATAATAACCTGCAAAAAGGCATTCACCGCGTGCCTTAGGCATTCACCGCGTGCCTTAGGCATTCAC
CGCGTGCCTTAGGCATTCACCGCGTGCCTTAAATGCAGGCGGGCCAGATATACGCGTTGACATTGATTAT
TGACTAGTTATTAATAGTAATCAATTACGGGGTCATTAGTTCATAGCCCATATATGGAGTTCCGCGTTAC
ATAACTTACGGTAAATGGCCCGCCTGGCTGACCGCCCAACGACCCCCGCCCATTGACGTCAATAATGACG
TATGTTCCCATAGTAACGCCAATAGGGACTTTCCATTGACGTCAATGGGTGGAGTATTTACGGTAAACTG
CCCACTTGGCAGTACATCAAGTGTATCATATGCCAAGTACGCCCCCTATTGACGTCAATGACGGTAAATG
GCCCGCCTGGCATTATGCCCAGTACATGACCTTATGGGACTTTCCTACTTGGCAGTACATCTACGTATTA
GTCATCGCTATTACCATGGTGATGCGGTTTTGGCAGTACATCAATGGGCGTGGATAGCGGTTTGACTCAC
GGGGATTTCCAAGTCTCCACCCCATTGACGTCAATGGGAGTTTGTTTTGGCACCAAAATCAACGGGACTT
TCCAAAATGTCGTAACAACTCCGCCCCATTGACGCAAATGGGCGGTAGGCGTGTACGGTGGGAGGTCTAT
ATAAGCAGCGGTAACCCCCGGGTACCGGTCGCCACCATGGTGAGCAAGGGCGAGGAGCTGTTCACCGGGG
TGGTGCCCATCCTGGTCGAGCTGGACGGCGACGTAAACGGCCACAAGTTCAGCGTGTCCGGCGAGGGCGA
GGGCGATGCCACCTACGGCAAGCTGACCCTGAAGTTCATCTGCACCACCGGCAAGCTGCCCGTGCCCTGG
CCCACCCTCGTGACCACCCTGACCTACGGCGTGCAGTGCTTCAGCCGCTACCCCGACCACATGAAGCAGC
ACGACTTCTTCAAGTCCGCCATGCCCGAAGGCTACGTCCAGGAGCGCACCATCTTCTTCAAGGACGACGG
CAACTACAAGACCCGCGCCGAGGTGAAGTTCGAGGGCGACACCCTGGTGAACCGCATCGAGCTGAAGGGC
ATCGACTTCAAGGAGGACGGCAACATCCTGGGGCACAAGCTGGAGTACAACTACAACAGCCACAACGTCT
ATATCATGGCCGACAAGCAGAAGAACGGCATCAAGGTGAACTTCAAGATCCGCCACAACATCGAGGACGG
CAGCGTGCAGCTCGCCGACCACTACCAGCAGAACACCCCCATCGGCGACGGCCCCGTGCTGCTGCCCGAC
AACCACTACCTGAGCACCCAGTCCGCCCTGAGCAAAGACCCCAACGAGAAGCGCGATCACATGGTCCTGC
TGGAGTTCGTGACCGCCGCCGGGATCACTCTCGGCATGGACGAGCTGTACAAGTAAAGCGGCCGCGACTC
TAGAGATCTCATGCATCGGATCCGCGAAAAGTCCGGAATTCATACTGTGAAGTACACTGCATATAAGGAG
TGTGGTATAGTATAAAGAAACTTTCTGCAGGTAGTAATTATAGTGAAGATTTTAGGTTTACAAAGCCCTA
GCTGTTTTCTGTGTAGCTTTTATTATTCTTATGACTCTTGACAAGTTTGTAGCTTCACCATATACATTTA
ATATTTTGCAATAATTGGCCTTGTTCCTGAGCTGTTGGATTCGGGGCCGTAGCACTGTCTGAGAGGTTTA
CATTTCTCACAGTGAACCGGTCTCTTTTTCAGCTGCTTCCTGGCTTCTTTTTACTCAGGTTTCCACTGCT
TTTTTGCTTTTTTTAATGCTGTATGAAGGTGTTAACATTTGTTTATATTTTTCATTAATTGTAATACCTT
TAAATCATGCATCATACTCAGAAATAGGGATTAGAATTTAAGTGACATCTTTGGCCCAATTG
