>Addgene plasmid #72745 | pAWp7-13 | addgene partial sequence | sequence record 136480 | SV40pA-R 5'-GAAATTTGTGATGCTATTGC-3'
GGTGGGCGAAGAACTCCAGCATGAGATCCCCGCGCTGGAGGATCATCCAGCCGGCGTCCCGGAAAACGAT
TCCGAAGCCCAACCTTTCATAGAAGGCGGCGGTGGAATCGAAATCTCGTAGCACGTGTCAGTCCTGCTCC
TCGGCCACGAAGTGCACGCAGTTGCCGGCCGGGTCGCGCAGGGCGAACTCCCGCCCCCACGGCTGCTCGC
CGATCTCGGTCATGGCCGGCCCGGAGGCGTCCCGGAAGTTCGTGGACACGACCTCCGACCACTCGGCGTA
CAGCTCGTCCAGGCCGCGCACCCACACCCAGGCCAGGGTGTTGTCCGGCACCACCTGGTCCTGGACCGCG
CTGATGAACAGGGTCACGTCGTCCCGGACCACACCGGCGAAGTCGTCCTCCACGAAGTCCCGGGAGAA
