>Addgene plasmid #72745 | pAWp7-13 | addgene partial sequence | sequence record 137912 | TagRFPmKate-F1 5'-AGGCCGACAAAGAGACCTAC-3'
ACTGGGGCACAGATAATAACCTGCAAAAAGGCATTCACCGCGTGCCTTAGGCATTCACCGCGTGCCTTAG
GCATTCACCGCGTGCCTTAGGCATTCACCGCGTGCCTTAAATGCAGGCGGGCCAGATATACGCGTTGACA
TTGATTATTGACTAGTTATTAATAGTAATCAATTACGGGGTCATTAGTTCATAGCCCATATATGGAGTTC
CGCGTTACATAACTTACGGTAAATGGCCCGCCTGGCTGACCGCCCAACGACCCCCGCCCATTGACGTCAA
TAATGACGTATGTTCCCATAGTAACGCCAA
