>Addgene plasmid #72745 | pAWp7-13 | addgene partial sequence | sequence record 137915 | WPRE-R 5'-CATAGCGTAAAAGGAGCAACA-3'
TCCAGAGGTTGATTATCGATAAGCTTGATATCGCAATTGGGCCAAAGATGTCACTTAAATTCTAATCCCT
ATTTCTGAGTATGATGCATGATTTAAAGGTATTACAATTAATGAAAAATATAAACAAATGTTAACACCTT
CATACAGCATTAAAAAAAGCAAAAAAGCAGTGGAAACCTGAGTAAAAAGAAGCCAGGAAGCAGCTGAAAA
AGAGACCGGTTCACTGTGAGAAATGTAAACCTCTCAGACAGTGCTACGGCCCCGAATCCAACAGCTCAGG
AACAAGGCCAATTATTGCAAAATATTAAATGTATATGGTGAAGCTACAAACTTGTCAAGAGTCATAAGAA
TAATAAAAGCTACACAGAAAACAGCTAGGGCTTTGTAAACCTAAAATCTTCACTATAATTACTACCTGCA
GAAAGTTTCTTTATACTATACCACACTCCTTATATGCAG
